>Addgene plasmid #232765 | dCas9-NONO2_IDR-EGFP | addgene full sequence | sequence record 462111 | Addgene NGS Result
CATTTTCTCCTCCTTGTATAAATCCTGGTTGCTGTCTCTTTATGAGGAGTTGTGGCCCGTTGTCAGGCAA
CGTGGCGTGGTGTGCACTGTGTTTGCTGACGCAACCCCCACTGGTTGGGGCATTGCCACCACCTGTCAGC
TCCTTTCCGGGACTTTCGCTTTCCCCCTCCCTATTGCCACGGCGGAACTCATCGCCGCCTGCCTTGCCCG
CTGCTGGACAGGGGCTCGGCTGTTGGGCACTGACAATTCCGTGGTGTTGTCGGGGAAATCATCGTCCTTT
CCTTGGCTGCTCGCCTGTGTTGCCACCTGGATTCTGCGCGGGACGTCCTTCTGCTACGTCCCTTCGGCCC
TCAATCCAGCGGACCTTCCTTCCCGCGGCCTGCTGCCGGCTCTGCGGCCTCTTCCGCGTCTTCGCCTTCG
CCCTCAGACGAGTCGGATCTCCCTTTGGGCCGCCTCCCCGCGTCGACTTTAAGACCAATGACTTACAAGG
CAGCTGTAGATCTTAGCCACTTTTTAAAAGAAAAGGGGGGACTGGAAGGGCTAATTCACTCCCAACGAAG
ACAAGATCTGCTTTTTGCTTGTACTGGGTCTCTCTGGTTAGACCAGATCTGAGCCTGGGAGCTCTCTGGC
TAACTAGGGAACCCACTGCTTAAGCCTCAATAAAGCTTGCCTTGAGTGCTTCAAGTAGTGTGTGCCCGTC
TGTTGTGTGACTCTGGTAACTAGAGATCCCTCAGACCCTTTTAGTCAGTGTGGAAAATCTCTAGCAGGGC
CCGTTTAAACCCGCTGATCAGCCTCGACTGTGCCTTCTAGTTGCCAGCCATCTGTTGTTTGCCCCTCCCC
CGTGCCTTCCTTGACCCTGGAAGGTGCCACTCCCACTGTCCTTTCCTAATAAAATGAGGAAATTGCATCG
CATTGTCTGAGTAGGTGTCATTCTATTCTGGGGGGTGGGGTGGGGCAGGACAGCAAGGGGGAGGATTGGG
AAGACAATAGCAGGCATGCTGGGGATGCGGTGGGCTCTATGGCTTCTGAGGCGGAAAGAACCAGCTGGGG
CTCTAGGGGGTATCCCC
[124 nt withheld, positions 1068-1191]
C
[91 nt withheld, positions 1193-1283]
A
[49 nt withheld, positions 1285-1333]
CCTTTGACGTTGGAGTCCACGTTCTTT
[37 nt withheld, positions 1361-1397]
ACCCTATCTCGGTCTATTCTTTTGATTTATAAGGGATTTTGCCGATTTCGGCCTATTGGTTAAAAAATGA
GCTGATTTAACAAAAATTTAACGCGAATTAATTCTGTGGAATGTGTGTCAGTTAGGGTGTGGAAAGTCCC
CAGGCTCCCCAGCAGGCAGAAGTATGCAAAGCATGCATCTCAATTAGTCAGCAACCAGGTGTGGAAAGTC
CCCAGGCTCCCCAGCAGGCAGAAGTATGCAAAGCATGCATCTCAATTAGTCAGCAACCATAGTCCCGCCC
CTAACTCCGCCCATCCCGCCCCTAACTCCGCCCAGTTCCGCCCATTCTCCGCCCCATGGCTGACTAATTT
TTTTTATTTATGCAGAGGCCGAGGCCGCCTCTGCCTCTGAGCTATTCCAGAAGTAGTGAGGAGGCTTTTT
TGGAGGCCTAGGCTTTTGCAAAAAGCTCCCGGGAGCTTGTATATCCATTTTCGGATCTGATCAGCACGTG
TTGACAATTAATCATCGGCATAGTATATCGGCATAGTATAATACGACAAGGTGAGGAACTAAACCATGGC
CAAGTTGACCAGTGCCGTTCCGGTGCTCACCGCGCGCGACGTCGCCGGAGCGGTCGAGTTCTGGACCGAC
CGGCTCGGGTTCTCCCGGGACTTCGTGGAGGACGACTTCGCCGGTGTGGTCCGGGACGACGTGACCCTGT
TCATCAGCGCGGTCCAGGACCAGGTGGTGCCGGACAACACCCTGGCCTGGGTGTGGGTGCGCGGCCTGGA
CGAGCTGTACGCCGAGTGGTCGGAGGTCGTGTCCACGAACTTCCGGGACGCCTCCGGGCCGGCCATGACC
GAGATCGGCGAGCAGCCGTGGGGGCGGGAGTTCGCCCTGCGCGACCCGGCCGGCAACTGCGTGCACTTCG
TGGCCGAGGAGCAGGACTGACACGTGCTACGAGATTTCGATTCCACCGCCGCCTTCTATGAAAGGTTGGG
CTTCGGAATCGTTTTCCGGGACGCCGGCTGGATGATCCTCCAGCGCGGGGATCTCATGCTGGAGTTCTTC
GCCCACCCCAACTTGTTTATTGCAGCTTATAATGGTTACAAATAAAGCAATAGCATCACAAATTTCACAA
ATAAAGCATTTTTTTCACTGCATTCTAGTTGTGGTTTGTCCAAACTCATCAATGTATCTTATCATGTCTG
TATACCGTCGACCTCTAGCTAGAGCTTGGCGTAATCATGGTCATAGCTGTTTCCTGTGTGAAATTGTTAT
CCGCTCACAATTCCACACAACATACGAGCCGGAAGCATAAAGTGTAAAGCCTGGGGTGCCTAATGAGTGA
GCTAACTCACATTAATTGCGTTGCGCTCACTGCCCGCTTTCCAGTCGGGAAACCTGTCGTGCCAGCTGCA
TTAATGAATCGGCCAACGCGCGGGGAGAGGCGGTTTGCGTATTGGGCGCTCTTCCGCTTCCTCGCTCACT
GACTCGCTGCGCTCGGTCGTTCGGCTGCGGCGAGCGGTATCAGCTCACTCAAAGGCGGTAATACGGTTAT
CCACAGAATCAGGGGATAACGCAGGAAAGAACATGTGAGCAAAAGGCCAGCAAAAGGCCAGGAACCGTAA
AAAGGCCGCGTTGCTGGCGTTTTTCCATAGGCTCCGCCCCCCTGACGAGCATCACAAAAATCGACGCTCA
AGTCAGAGGTGGCGAAACCCGACAGGACTATAAAGATACCAGGCGTTTCCCCCTGGAAGCTCCCTCGTGC
GCTCTCCTGTTCCGACCCTGCCGCTTACCGGATACCTGTCCGCCTTTCTCCCTTCGGGAAGCGTGGCGCT
TTCTCATAGCTCACGCTGTAGGTATCTCAGTTCGGTGTAGGTCGTTCGCTCCAAGCTGGGCTGTGTGCAC
GAACCCCCCGTTCAGCCCGACCGCTGCGCCTTATCCGGTAACTATCGTCTTGAGTCCAACCCGGTAAGAC
ACGACTTATCGCCACTGGCAGCAGCCACTGGTAACAGGATTAGCAGAGCGAGGTATGTAGGCGGTGCTAC
AGAGTTCTTGAAGTGGTGGCCTAACTACGGCTACACTAGAAGAACAGTATTTGGTATCTGCGCTCTGCTG
AAGCCAGTTACCTTCGGAAAAAGAGTTGGTAGCTCTTGATCCGGCAAACAAACCACCGCTGGTAGCGGTG
GTTTTTTTGTTTGCAAGCAGCAGATTACGCGCAGAAAAAAAGGATCTCAAGAAGATCCTTTGATCTTTTC
TACGGGGTCTGACGCTCAGTGGAACGAAAACTCACGTTAAGGGATTTTGGTCATGAGATTATCAAAAAGG
ATCTTCACCTAGATCCTTTTAAATTAAAAATGAAGTTTTAAATCAATCTAAAGTATATATGAGTAAACTT
GGTCTGACAGTTACCAATGCTTAATCAGTGAGGCACCTATCTCAGCGATCTGTCTATTTCGTTCATCCAT
AGTTGCCTGACTCCCCGTCGTGTAGATAACTACGATACGGGAGGGCTTACCATCTGGCCCCAGTGCTGCA
ATGATACCGCGAGACCCACGCTCACCGGCTCCAGATTTATCAGCAATAAACCAGCCAGCCGGAAGGGCCG
AGCGCAGAAGTGGTCCTGCAACTTTATCCGCCTCCATCCAGTCTATTAATTGTTGCCGGGAAGCTAGAGT
AAGTAGTTCGCCAGTTAATAGTTTGCGCAACGTTGTTGCCATTGCTACAGGCATCGTGGTGTCACGCTCG
TCGTTTGGTATGGCTTCATTCAGCTCCGGTTCCCAACGATCAAGGCGAGTTACATGATCCCCCATGTTGT
GCAAAAAAGCGGTTAGCTCCTTCGGTCCTCCGATCGTTGTCAGAAGTAAGTTGGCCGCAGTGTTATCACT
CATGGTTATGGCAGCACTGCATAATTCTCTTACTGTCATGCCATCCGTAAGATGCTTTTCTGTGACTGGT
GAGTACTCAACCAAGTCATTCTGAGAATAGTGTATGCGGCGACCGAGTTGCTCTTGCCCGGCGTCAATAC
GGGATAATACCGCGCCACATAGCAGAACTTTAAAAGTGCTCATCATTGGAAAACGTTCTTCGGGGCGAAA
ACTCTCAAGGATCTTACCGCTGTTGAGATCCAGTTCGATGTAACCCACTCGTGCACCCAACTGATCTTCA
GCATCTTTTACTTTCACCAGCGTTTCTGGGTGAGCAAAAACAGGAAGGCAAAATGCCGCAAAAAAGGGAA
TAAGGGCGACACGGAAATGTTGAATACTCATACTCTTCCTTTTTCAATATTATTGAAGCATTTATCAGGG
TTATTGTCTCATGAGCGGATACATATTTGAATGTATTTAGAAAAATAAACAAATAGGGGTTCCGCGCACA
TTTCCCCGAAAAGTGCCACCTGACGTCGACGGATCGGGAGATCTCCCGATCCCCTATGGTGCACTCTCAG
TACAATCTGCTCTGATGCCGCATAGTTAAGCCAGTATCTGCTCCCTGCTTGTGTGTTGGAGGTCGCTGAG
TAGTGCGCGAGCAAAATTTAAGCTACAACAAGGCAAGGCTTGACCGACAATTGCATGAAGAATCTGCTTA
GGGTTAGGCGTTTTGCGCTGCTTCGCGATGTACGGGCCAGATATACGCGTTGACATTGATTATTGACTAG
TTATTAATAGTAATCAATTACGGGGTCATTAGTTCATAGCCCATATATGGAGTTCCGCGTTACATAACTT
ACGGTAAATGGCCCGCCTGGCTGACCGCCCAACGACCCCCGCCCATTGACGTCAATAATGACGTATGTTC
CCATAGTAACGCCAATAGGGACTTTCCATTGACGTCAATGGGTGGAGTATTTACGGTAAACTGCCCACTT
GGCAGTACATCAAGTGTATCATATGCCAAGTACGCCCCCTATTGACGTCAATGACGGTAAATGGCCCGCC
TGGCATTATGCCCAGTACATGACCTTATGGGACTTTCCTACTTGGCAGTACATCTACGTATTAGTCATCG
CTATTACCATGGTGATGCGGTTTTGGCAGTACATCAATGGGCGTGGATAGCGGTTTGACTCACGGGGATT
TCCAAGTCTCCACCCCATTGACGTCAATGGGAGTTTGTTTTGGCACCAAAATCAACGGGACTTTCCAAAA
TGTCGTAACAACTCCGCCCCATTGACGCAAATGGGCGGTAGGCGTGTACGGTGGGAGGTCTATATAAGCA
GCGCGTTTTGCCTGTACTGGGTCTCTCTGGTTAGACCAGATCTGAGCCTGGGAGCTCTCTGGCTAACTAG
GGAACCCACTGCTTAAGCCTCAATAAAGCTTGCCTTGAGTGCTTCAAGTAGTGTGTGCCCGTCTGTTGTG
TGACTCTGGTAACTAGAGATCCCTCAGACCCTTTTAGTCAGTGTGGAAAATCTCTAGCAGTGGCGCCCGA
ACAGGGACTTGAAAGCGAAAGGGAAACCAGAGGAGCTCTCTCGACGCAGGACTCGGCTTGCTGAAGCGCG
CACGGCAAGAGGCGAGGGGCGGCGACTGGTGAGTACGCCAAAAATTTTGACTAGCGGAGGCTAGAAGGAG
AGAGATGGGTGCGAGAGCGTCAGTATTAAGCGGGGGAGAATTAGATCGCGATGGGAAAAAATTCGGTTAA
GGCCAGGGGGAAAGAAAAAATATAAATTAAAACATATAGTATGGGCAAGCAGGGAGCTAGAACGATTCGC
AGTTAATCCTGGCCTGTTAGAAACATCAGAAGGCTGTAGACAAATACTGGGACAGCTACAACCATCCCTT
CAGACAGGATCAGAAGAACTTAGATCATTATATAATACAGTAGCAACCCTCTATTGTGTGCATCAAAGGA
TAGAGATAAAAGACACCAAGGAAGCTTTAGACAAGATAGAGGAAGAGCAAAACAAAAGTAAGACCACCGC
ACAGCAAGCGGCCGCTGATCTTCAGACCTGGAGGAGGAGATATGAGGGACAATTGGAGAAGTGAATTATA
TAAATATAAAGTAGTAAAAATTGAACCATTAGGAGTAGCACCCACCAAGGCAAAGAGAAGAGTGGTGCAG
AGAGAAAAAAGAGCAGTGGGAATAGGAGCTTTGTTCCTTGGGTTCTTGGGAGCAGCAGGAAGCACTATGG
GCGCAGCGTCAATGACGCTGACGGTACAGGCCAGACAATTATTGTCTGGTATAGTGCAGCAGCAGAACAA
TTTGCTGAGGGCTATTGAGGCGCAACAGCATCTGTTGCAACTCACAGTCTGGGGCATCAAGCAGCTCCAG
GCAAGAATCCTGGCTGTGGAAAGATACCTAAAGGATCAACAGCTCCTGGGGATTTGGGGTTGCTCTGGAA
AACTCATTTGCACCACTGCTGTGCCTTGGAATGCTAGTTGGAGTAATAAATCTCTGGAACAGATTTGGAA
TCACACGACCTGGATGGAGTGGGACAGAGAAATTAACAATTACACAAGCTTAATACACTCCTTAATTGAA
GAATCGCAAAACCAGCAAGAAAAGAATGAACAAGAATTATTGGAATTAGATAAATGGGCAAGTTTGTGGA
ATTGGTTTAACATAACAAATTGGCTGTGGTATATAAAATTATTCATAATGATAGTAGGAGGCTTGGTAGG
TTTAAGAATAGTTTTTGCTGTACTTTCTATAGTGAATAGAGTTAGGCAGGGATATTCACCATTATCGTTT
CAGACCCACCTCCCAACCCCGAGGGGACCCGACAGGCCCGAAGGAATAGAAGAAGAAGGTGGAGAGAGAG
ACAGAGACAGATCCATTCGATTAGTGAACGGATCGGCACTGCGTGCGCCAATTCTGCAGACAAATGGCAG
TATTCATCCACAATTTTAAAAGAAAAGGGGGGATTGGGGGGTACAGTGCAGGGGAAAGAATAGTAGACAT
AATAGCAACAGACATACAAACTAAAGAATTACAAAAACAAATTACAAAAATTCAAAATTTTCGGGTTTAT
TACAGGGACAGCAGAGATCCAGTTTGGTTAATTAAGGTACCGATATCACTAGTGTTCCATTAACTGCGCT
AAAAATAATTTTTAAATCTTTTTTAGCTTCTTGCTCTTTTTTGTACGTCTCTGTTTTAGAGCTAGAAATA
GCAAGTTAAAATAAGGCTAGTCCGTTATCAACTTGAAAAAGTGGCACCGAGTCGGTGCTTTTTTGAATTC
GCTAGCTAGGTCTTGAAAGGAGTGGGAATTGGCTCCGGTGCCCGTCAGTGGGCAGAGCGCACATCGCCCA
CAGTCCCCGAGAAGTTGGGGGGAGGGGTCGGCAATTGATCCGGTGCCTAGAGAAGGTGGCGCGGGGTAAA
CTGGGAAAGTGATGTCGTGTACTGGCTCCGCCTTTTTCCCGAGGGTGGGGGAGAACCGTATATAAGTGCA
GTAGTCGCCGTGAACGTTCTTTTTCGCAACGGGTTTGCCGCCAGAACACAGGACCGGTTCTAGAGCGCTG
CCACCATGGCCCCAAAGAAGAAGCGGAAGGTCGGTATCCACGGAGTCCCAGCAGCCGACAAGAAGTACAG
CATCGGCCTGGCCATCGGCACCAACTCTGTGGGCTGGGCCGTGATCACCGACGAGTACAAGGTGCCCAGC
AAGAAATTCAAGGTGCTGGGCAACACCGACCGGCACAGCATCAAGAAGAACCTGATCGGAGCCCTGCTGT
TCGACAGCGGCGAAACAGCCGAGGCCACCCGGCTGAAGAGAACCGCCAGAAGAAGATACACCAGACGGAA
GAACCGGATCTGCTATCTGCAAGAGATCTTCAGCAACGAGATGGCCAAGGTGGACGACAGCTTCTTCCAC
AGACTGGAAGAGTCCTTCCTGGTGGAAGAGGATAAGAAGCACGAGCGGCACCCCATCTTCGGCAACATCG
TGGACGAGGTGGCCTACCACGAGAAGTACCCCACCATCTACCACCTGAGAAAGAAACTGGTGGACAGCAC
CGACAAGGCCGACCTGCGGCTGATCTATCTGGCCCTGGCCCACATGATCAAGTTCCGGGGCCACTTCCTG
ATCGAGGGCGACCTGAACCCCGACAACAGCGACGTGGACAAGCTGTTCATCCAGCTGGTGCAGACCTACA
ACCAGCTGTTCGAGGAAAACCCCATCAACGCCAGCGGCGTGGACGCCAAGGCCATCCTGTCTGCCAGACT
GAGCAAGAGCAGACGGCTGGAAAATCTGATCGCCCAGCTGCCCGGCGAGAAGAAGAATGGCCTGTTCGGA
AACCTGATTGCCCTGAGCCTGGGCCTGACCCCCAACTTCAAGAGCAACTTCGACCTGGCCGAGGATGCCA
AACTGCAGCTGAGCAAGGACACCTACGACGACGACCTGGACAACCTGCTGGCCCAGATCGGCGACCAGTA
CGCCGACCTGTTTCTGGCCGCCAAGAACCTGTCCGACGCCATCCTGCTGAGCGACATCCTGAGAGTGAAC
ACCGAGATCACCAAGGCCCCCCTGAGCGCCTCTATGATCAAGAGATACGACGAGCACCACCAGGACCTGA
CCCTGCTGAAAGCTCTCGTGCGGCAGCAGCTGCCTGAGAAGTACAAAGAGATTTTCTTCGACCAGAGCAA
GAACGGCTACGCCGGCTACATTGACGGCGGAGCCAGCCAGGAAGAGTTCTACAAGTTCATCAAGCCCATC
CTGGAAAAGATGGACGGCACCGAGGAACTGCTCGTGAAGCTGAACAGAGAGGACCTGCTGCGGAAGCAGC
GGACCTTCGACAACGGCAGCATCCCCCACCAGATCCACCTGGGAGAGCTGCACGCCATTCTGCGGCGGCA
GGAAGATTTTTACCCATTCCTGAAGGACAACCGGGAAAAGATCGAGAAGATCCTGACCTTCCGCATCCCC
TACTACGTGGGCCCTCTGGCCAGGGGAAACAGCAGATTCGCCTGGATGACCAGAAAGAGCGAGGAAACCA
TCACCCCCTGGAACTTCGAGGAAGTGGTGGACAAGGGCGCTTCCGCCCAGAGCTTCATCGAGCGGATGAC
CAACTTCGATAAGAACCTGCCCAACGAGAAGGTGCTGCCCAAGCACAGCCTGCTGTACGAGTACTTCACC
GTGTATAACGAGCTGACCAAAGTGAAATACGTGACCGAGGGAATGAGAAAGCCCGCCTTCCTGAGCGGCG
AGCAGAAAAAGGCCATCGTGGACCTGCTGTTCAAGACCAACCGGAAAGTGACCGTGAAGCAGCTGAAAGA
GGACTACTTCAAGAAAATCGAGTGCTTCGACTCCGTGGAAATCTCCGGCGTGGAAGATCGGTTCAACGCC
TCCCTGGGCACATACCACGATCTGCTGAAAATTATCAAGGACAAGGACTTCCTGGACAATGAGGAAAACG
AGGACATTCTGGAAGATATCGTGCTGACCCTGACACTGTTTGAGGACAGAGAGATGATCGAGGAACGGCT
GAAAACCTATGCCCACCTGTTCGACGACAAAGTGATGAAGCAGCTGAAGCGGCGGAGATACACCGGCTGG
GGCAGGCTGAGCCGGAAGCTGATCAACGGCATCCGGGACAAGCAGTCCGGCAAGACAATCCTGGATTTCC
TGAAGTCCGACGGCTTCGCCAACAGAAACTTCATGCAGCTGATCCACGACGACAGCCTGACCTTTAAAGA
GGACATCCAGAAAGCCCAGGTGTCCGGCCAGGGCGATAGCCTGCACGAGCACATTGCCAATCTGGCCGGC
AGCCCCGCCATTAAGAAGGGCATCCTGCAGACAGTGAAGGTGGTGGACGAGCTCGTGAAAGTGATGGGCC
GGCACAAGCCCGAGAACATCGTGATCGAAATGGCCAGAGAGAACCAGACCACCCAGAAGGGACAGAAGAA
CAGCCGCGAGAGAATGAAGCGGATCGAAGAGGGCATCAAAGAGCTGGGCAGCCAGATCCTGAAAGAACAC
CCCGTGGAAAACACCCAGCTGCAGAACGAGAAGCTGTACCTGTACTACCTGCAGAATGGGCGGGATATGT
ACGTGGACCAGGAACTGGACATCAACCGGCTGTCCGACTACGATGTGGACGCCATCGTGCCTCAGAGCTT
TCTGAAGGACGACTCCATCGACAACAAGGTGCTGACCAGAAGCGACAAGAACCGGGGCAAGAGCGACAAC
GTGCCCTCCGAAGAGGTCGTGAAGAAGATGAAGAACTACTGGCGGCAGCTGCTGAACGCCAAGCTGATTA
CCCAGAGAAAGTTCGACAATCTGACCAAGGCCGAGAGAGGCGGCCTGAGCGAACTGGATAAGGCCGGCTT
CATCAAGAGACAGCTGGTGGAAACCCGGCAGATCACAAAGCACGTGGCACAGATCCTGGACTCCCGGATG
AACACTAAGTACGACGAGAATGACAAGCTGATCCGGGAAGTGAAAGTGATCACCCTGAAGTCCAAGCTGG
TGTCCGATTTCCGGAAGGATTTCCAGTTTTACAAAGTGCGCGAGATCAACAACTACCACCACGCCCACGA
CGCCTACCTGAACGCCGTCGTGGGAACCGCCCTGATCAAAAAGTACCCTAAGCTGGAAAGCGAGTTCGTG
TACGGCGACTACAAGGTGTACGACGTGCGGAAGATGATCGCCAAGAGCGAGCAGGAAATCGGCAAGGCTA
CCGCCAAGTACTTCTTCTACAGCAACATCATGAACTTTTTCAAGACCGAGATTACCCTGGCCAACGGCGA
GATCCGGAAGCGGCCTCTGATCGAGACAAACGGCGAAACCGGGGAGATCGTGTGGGATAAGGGCCGGGAT
TTTGCCACCGTGCGGAAAGTGCTGAGCATGCCCCAAGTGAATATCGTGAAAAAGACCGAGGTGCAGACAG
GCGGCTTCAGCAAAGAGTCTATCCTGCCCAAGAGGAACAGCGATAAGCTGATCGCCAGAAAGAAGGACTG
GGACCCTAAGAAGTACGGCGGCTTCGACAGCCCCACCGTGGCCTATTCTGTGCTGGTGGTGGCCAAAGTG
GAAAAGGGCAAGTCCAAGAAACTGAAGAGTGTGAAAGAGCTGCTGGGGATCACCATCATGGAAAGAAGCA
GCTTCGAGAAGAATCCCATCGACTTTCTGGAAGCCAAGGGCTACAAAGAAGTGAAAAAGGACCTGATCAT
CAAGCTGCCTAAGTACTCCCTGTTCGAGCTGGAAAACGGCCGGAAGAGAATGCTGGCCTCTGCCGGCGAA
CTGCAGAAGGGAAACGAACTGGCCCTGCCCTCCAAATATGTGAACTTCCTGTACCTGGCCAGCCACTATG
AGAAGCTGAAGGGCTCCCCCGAGGATAATGAGCAGAAACAGCTGTTTGTGGAACAGCACAAGCACTACCT
GGACGAGATCATCGAGCAGATCAGCGAGTTCTCCAAGAGAGTGATCCTGGCCGACGCTAATCTGGACAAA
GTGCTGTCCGCCTACAACAAGCACCGGGATAAGCCCATCAGAGAGCAGGCCGAGAATATCATCCACCTGT
TTACCCTGACCAATCTGGGAGCCCCTGCCGCCTTCAAGTACTTTGACACCACCATCGACCGGAAGAGGTA
CACCAGCACCAAAGAGGTGCTGGACGCCACCCTGATCCACCAGAGCATCACCGGCCTGTACGAGACACGG
ATCGACCTGTCTCAGCTGGGAGGCGACAAGCGACCTGCCGCCACAAAGAAGGCTGGACAGGCTAAGAAGA
AGAAAGGATCCCAGAGTAATAAAACTTTTAACTTGGAGAAGCAAAACCATACTCCAAGAAAGCATCATCA
ACATCACCACCAGCAGCAGCACCACCAGCAGCAACAGCAGCAGCCGCCACCACCGCCAATACCTGCAAAT
GGGCAACAGGCCAGCAGCCAAAATGAAGGCTTGACTATTGACCTGAAGAATTTTAGAAAACCAGGAGAGA
AGACCTTCACCCAACGAAGCCGTCTTTTTGTGGGAAATCTTCCTCCCGACATCACTGAGGAAGAAATGAG
GAAACTATTTGAGAAATATGGAAAGGCAGGCGAAGTCTTCATTCATAAGGATAAAGGATTTGGCTTTATC
CGCTTGGAAACCCGAACCCTAGCGGAGATTGCCAAAGTGGAGCTGGACAATATGCCACTCCGTGGAAAGC
AGCTGCGTGTGCGCTTTGCCTGCCATAGTGCATCCCTTACAGTTCGAAACCTTCCTCAGTATGTGTCCAA
CGAACTGCTGGAAGAAGCCTTTTCTGTGTTTGGCCAGGTAGAGAGGGCTGTAGTCATTGTGGATGATCGA
GGAAGGCCCTCAGGAAAAGGCATTGTTGAGTTCTCAGGGAAGCCAGCTGCTCGGAAAGCTCTGGACAGAT
GCAGTGAAGGCTCCTTCCTGCTAACCACATTTCCTCGTCCTGTGACTGTGGAGCCCATGGACCAGTTAGA
TGATGAAGAGGGACTTCCAGAGAAGCTGGTTATAAAAAACCAGCAATTTCACAAGGAACGAGAGCAGCCA
CCCAGATTTGCACAGCCTGGCTCCTTTGAGTATGAATATGCCATGCGCTGGAAGGCACTCATTGAGATGG
AGAAGCAGCAGCAGGACCAAGTGGACCGCAACATCAAGGAGGCTCGTGAGAAGCTGGAGATGGAGATGGA
AGCTGCACGCCATGAGCACCAGGTCATGCTAATGAGACAGGATTTGATGAGGCGCCAAGAAGAACTTCGG
AGGATGGAAGAGCTGCACAACCAAGAGGTGCAAAAACGAAAGCAACTGGAGCTCAGGCAGGAGGAAGAGC
GCAGGCGCCGTGAAGAAGAGATGCGGCGGCAGCAAGAAGAAATGATGCGGCGACAGCAGGAAGGATTCAA
GGGAACCTTCCCTGATGCGAGAGAGCAGGAGATTCGGATGGGTCAGATGGCTATGGGAGGTGCTATGGGC
ATAAACAACAGAGGTGCCATGCCCCCTGCTCCTGTGCCAGCTGGTACCCCAGCTCCTCCAGGACCTGCCA
CTATGATGCCGGATGGAACTTTGGGATTGGGATCCATGGTGAGCAAGGGCGAGGAGCTGTTCACCGGGGT
GGTGCCCATCCTGGTCGAGCTGGACGGCGACGTAAACGGCCACAAGTTCAGCGTGTCCGGCGAGGGCGAG
GGCGATGCCACCTACGGCAAGCTGACCCTGAAGTTCATCTGCACCACCGGCAAGCTGCCCGTGCCCTGGC
CCACCCTCGTGACCACCCTGACCTACGGCGTGCAGTGCTTCAGCCGCTACCCCGACCACATGAAGCAGCA
CGACTTCTTCAAGTCCGCCATGCCCGAAGGCTACGTCCAGGAGCGCACCATCTTCTTCAAGGACGACGGC
AACTACAAGACCCGCGCCGAGGTGAAGTTCGAGGGCGACACCCTGGTGAACCGCATCGAGCTGAAGGGCA
TCGACTTCAAGGAGGACGGCAACATCCTGGGGCACAAGCTGGAGTACAACTACAACAGCCACAACGTCTA
TATCATGGCCGACAAGCAGAAGAACGGCATCAAGGTGAACTTCAAGATCCGCCACAACATCGAGGACGGC
AGCGTGCAGCTCGCCGACCACTACCAGCAGAACACCCCCATCGGCGACGGCCCCGTGCTGCTGCCCGACA
ACCACTACCTGAGCACCCAGTCCGCCCTGAGCAAAGACCCCAACGAGAAGCGCGATCACATGGTCCTGCT
GGAGTTCGTGACCGCCGCCGGGATCACTCTCGGCATGGACGAGCTGTACAAGGGATCCGATTACAAAGAC
GATGACGATAAGGGATCCGGCGCAACAAACTTCTCTCTGCTGAAACAAGCCGGAGATGTCGAAGAGAATC
CTGGACCGACCGAGTACAAGCCCACGGTGCGCCTCGCCACCCGCGACGACGTCCCCAGGGCCGTACGCAC
CCTCGCCGCCGCGTTCGCCGACTACCCCGCCACGCGCCACACCGTCGATCCGGACCGCCACATCGAGCGG
GTCACCGAGCTGCAAGAACTCTTCCTCACGCGCGTCGGGCTCGACATCGGCAAGGTGTGGGTCGCGGACG
ACGGCGCCGCGGTGGCGGTCTGGACCACGCCGGAGAGCGTCGAAGCGGGGGCGGTGTTCGCCGAGATCGG
CCCGCGCATGGCCGAGTTGAGCGGTTCCCGGCTGGCCGCGCAGCAACAGATGGAAGGCCTCCTGGCGCCG
CACCGGCCCAAGGAGCCCGCGTGGTTCCTGGCCACCGTCGGAGTCTCGCCCGACCACCAGGGCAAGGGTC
TGGGCAGCGCCGTCGTGCTCCCCGGAGTGGAGGCGGCCGAGCGCGCCGGGGTGCCCGCCTTCCTGGAGAC
CTCCGCGCCCCGCAACCTCCCCTTCTACGAGCGGCTCGGCTTCACCGTCACCGCCGACGTCGAGGTGCCC
GAAGGACCGCGCACCTGGTGCATGACCCGCAAGCCCGGTGCCTGAACGCGTTAAGTCGACAATCAACCTC
TGGATTACAAAATTTGTGAAAGATTGACTGGTATTCTTAACTATGTTGCTCCTTTTACGCTATGTGGATA
CGCTGCTTTAATGCCTTTGTATCATGCTATTGCTTCCCGTATGGCTTT
Features (pLannotate 1.2.2; 35 found; start..end, strand, type, name):
    512..531     +  misc_feature   cPPT/CTS (fragment): central polypurine tract and central termination sequence of HIV-1
    533..766     +  LTR            3' LTR (ΔU3): self-inactivating 3' long terminal repeat (LTR) from HIV-1
    798..1022    +  polyA_signal   bGH poly(A) signal: bovine growth hormone polyadenylation signal
   1026..1047    +  promoter       SV40 promoter (fragment): SV40 enhancer and early promoter
   1068..1496    +  rep_origin     f1 ori (sequence partly withheld): f1 bacteriophage origin of replication; arrow indicates direction of (+) strand synthesis
   1510..1839    +  promoter       SV40 promoter: SV40 enhancer and early promoter
   1887..1934    +  promoter       EM7 promoter: synthetic bacterial promoter&nbsp
   1953..2327    +  CDS            BleoR: antibiotic-binding protein; Sh ble from Streptoalloteichus hindustanus; confers resistance to bleomycin, phleomycin, and Zeocin™
   2337..2462    +  CDS            ble (fragment): BLE_KLEPN - Experimental evidence at protein level: Swiss-Prot protein existence level 1. Binding protein with a strong affinity to the bleomycin family of antibiotics. Binds to CL990; an antimitotic-antibiotic compound. From Klebsiella pneumoniae.
   2457..2578    +  polyA_signal   SV40 poly(A) signal: SV40 polyadenylation signal
   2649..2671    -  protein_bind   lac operator (fragment): The lac repressor binds to the lac operator to inhibit transcription in E. coli. This inhibition can be relieved by adding lactose or isopropyl-β-D-thiogalactopyranoside (IPTG). lac repressor encoded by lacI
   2675..2705    -  promoter       lac promoter: promoter for the E. coli lac operon
   2720..2741    -  protein_bind   CAP binding site: CAP binding activates transcription in the presence of cAMP. E. coli catabolite activator protein
   2754..2846    -  CDS            lacI (fragment): lac repressor; lacI; The lac repressor binds to the lac operator to inhibit transcription in E. coli. This inhibition can be relieved by adding lactose or isopropyl-β-D-thiogalactopyranoside (IPTG).
   3029..3617    -  rep_origin     ori: high-copy-number ColE1/pMB1/pBR322/pUC origin of replication
   3788..4648    -  CDS            AmpR: β-lactamase; bla; confers resistance to ampicillin, carbenicillin, and related antibiotics
   4649..4753    -  promoter       AmpR promoter: bla
   4812..4864    -  misc_feature   bom (fragment): basis of mobility region from pBR322
   5019..5398    +  enhancer       CMV enhancer: human cytomegalovirus immediate early enhancer
   5399..5598    +  promoter       CMV promoter: human cytomegalovirus (CMV) immediate early promoter
   5616..5796    +  LTR            5' LTR (truncated): truncated 5' long terminal repeat (LTR) from HIV-1
   5843..5968    +  misc_feature   HIV-1 Ψ: packaging signal of human immunodeficiency virus type 1
   5952..6315    +  CDS            HIV-1 gag (fragment): gag protein from human immunodeficiency virus 1; gag
   6461..6694    +  misc_feature   RRE: The Rev response element (RRE) of HIV-1 allows for Rev-dependent mRNA export from the nucleus to the cytoplasm.
   7071..7171    +  CDS            Rev (fragment): human immunodeficiency virus 1 (HIV-1) Rev protein; rev; enhances nuclear export of unspliced and incompletely spliced viral mRNAs
   7221..7338    +  misc_feature   cPPT/CTS: central polypurine tract and central termination sequence of HIV-1
   7470..7545    +  misc_RNA       gRNA scaffold: guide RNA scaffold for the Streptococcus pyogenes CRISPR/Cas9 system
   7563..7581    +  CDS            small t antigen (fragment): SV40 (simian virus 40) small t antigen
   7607..7818    +  promoter       EF-1α core promoter: core promoter for human elongation factor EF-1α
   7894..9495    +  CDS            dCas9(N): N-terminal portion of catalytically inactive Streptococcus pyogenes dCas9 carrying the D10A mutation (Zetsche et al., 2015)
   9496..11994   +  CDS            Cas9(C): C-terminal portion of Streptococcus pyogenes Cas9 (Zetsche et al., 2015)
  12049..13326   +  CDS            NONO (fragment): NONO_HUMAN - Also known as NRB54. Experimental evidence at protein level: Swiss-Prot protein existence level 1. DNA- and RNA binding protein, involved in several nuclear processes. Binds the conventional octamer sequence in double-stranded DNA. Also binds single-stranded DNA and RNA at a site independent of the duplex site. Involved in pre-mRNA splicing, probably as a heterodimer with SFPQ. Interacts with U5 snRNA, probably by binding to a purine-rich sequence located on the 3' side of U5 snRNA stem 1b. Together with PSPC1, required for the formation of nuclear paraspeckles. The SFPQ-NONO hete
  13333..14049   +  CDS            EGFP: EGFP is a basic (constitutively fluorescent) green fluorescent protein published in 1996, derived from Aequorea victoria. It is reported to be a rapidly-maturing weak dimer with moderate acid sensitivity.
  14145..14742   +  CDS            PuroR (fragment): puromycin N-acetyltransferase; pac from Streptomyces; confers resistance to puromycin
  14758..461     +  misc_feature   WPRE (across the origin): woodchuck hepatitis virus posttranscriptional regulatory element
