[The description below was written by a language model from this plasmid's Addgene catalogue record and pLannotate feature annotations shown in this document.]
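Description:
dCas9-NONO2_IDR-EGFP is a third-generation-style, self-inactivating HIV-1 lentiviral transfer plasmid built on the LentiCRISPRv2 backbone. It is propagated in E. coli through a high-copy ColE1/pUC origin with ampicillin resistance, and it also carries an f1 origin. A separate SV40/EM7-driven bleomycin/Zeocin resistance cassette lies outside the viral region. The viral portion has a CMV enhancer/promoter fused to a truncated 5' LTR. This is followed by the Ψ packaging signal with a gag fragment, the RRE for Rev-dependent export, cPPT/CTS, a WPRE downstream of the payload, and a ΔU3 3' LTR, so integrated proviruses lack LTR promoter activity.

The payload is driven by the EF-1α core promoter and encodes a fusion of three parts. The first is Streptococcus pyogenes Cas9, recorded as catalytically inactive; the annotation explicitly notes the D10A change in the N-terminal portion. The second is a fragment of human NONO, a paraspeckle-associated DNA/RNA-binding protein, named in the record as an intrinsically disordered region. The third is EGFP. A puromycin N-acetyltransferase sequence follows EGFP and presumably allows selection of transduced mammalian cells, although the table annotates no linking element such as a 2A peptide. An S. pyogenes gRNA scaffold sits upstream of the EF-1α promoter, but no U6 promoter or spacer is annotated, so the record does not establish whether a functional guide cassette is present.

The associated publication concerns condensate formation by human IDRs and activation of endogenous transcription. This suggests the construct is used to tether the NONO IDR to guide-specified genomic loci, with EGFP fluorescence reporting localisation and condensation.
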