Addgene plasmid #232765: dCas9-NONO2_IDR-EGFP
Purpose: Expresses dCas9-NONO2_IDR-EGFP
Depositing lab: Isaac Hilton. Depositing organization: Rice University. Publication: Biomolecular condensation of human IDRs initiates endogenous transcription via intrachromosomal looping or high-density promoter localization. Li J, Liu S, Kim S, Goell J, Drum ZA, Flores JP, Ma AJ, Mahata B, Escobar M, Raterink A, Ahn JH, Teran ER, Guerra-Resendez RS, Zhou Y, Yu B, Diehl MR, Wang GG, Gustavsson AK, Phanstiel DH, Hilton IB. Nucleic Acids Res. 2025 Feb 8;53(4):gkaf056. doi: 10.1093/nar/gkaf056. PubMed 39933697.
Backbone
  Vector backbone: LentiCRISPRv2
  Vector type: Lentiviral
Growth in bacteria
  Bacterial resistance: Ampicillin, 100 μg/mL
  Growth temperature: 37°C
  Growth strain: NEB Stable
  Copy number: High Copy
Gene/Insert
  Gene/Insert name: dCas9-NONO2_IDR-EGFP
  Species: H. sapiens (human)
  Entrez Gene: NONO (a.k.a. MRXS34, NMT55, NRB54, P54, P54NRB, PPP1R114)
  Promoter: EF1a
  Cloning method: Gibson Cloning
Terms and licenses: Academic/Nonprofit Terms; Industry Terms: Not Available to Industry
How to cite: dCas9-NONO2_IDR-EGFP was a gift from Isaac Hilton (Addgene plasmid # 232765 ; http://n2t.net/addgene:232765 ; RRID:Addgene_232765)
